>Addgene plasmid #237681 | pRK5_mEGFP-NONO-TFE3-KS | addgene full sequence | sequence record 471775 | Addgene NGS Result
TTCGAGCTCGCCCGACATTGATTATTGACTAGTTATTAATAGTAATCAATTACGGGGTCATTAGTTCATA
GCCCATATATGGAGTTCCGCGTTACATAACTTACGGTAAATGGCCCGCCTGGCTGACCGCCCAACGACCC
CCGCCCATTGACGTCAATAATGACGTATGTTCCCATAGTAACGCCAATAGGGACTTTCCATTGACGTCAA
TGGGTGGAGTATTTACGGTAAACTGCCCACTTGGCAGTACATCAAGTGTATCATATGCCAAGTACGCCCC
CTATTGACGTCAATGACGGTAAATGGCCCGCCTGGCATTATGCCCAGTACATGACCTTATGGGACTTTCC
TACTTGGCAGTACATCTACGTATTAGTCATCGCTATTACCATGGTGATGCGGTTTTGGCAGTACATCAAT
GGGCGTGGATAGCGGTTTGACTCACGGGGATTTCCAAGTCTCCACCCCATTGACGTCAATGGGAGTTTGT
TTTGGCACCAAAATCAACGGGACTTTCCAAAATGTCGTAACAACTCCGCCCCATTGACGCAAATGGGCGG
TAGGCGTGTACGGTGGGAGGTCTATATAAGCAGAGCTCGTTTAGTGAACCGTCAGATCGCCTGGAGACGC
CATCCACGCTGTTTTGACCTCCATAGAAGACACCGGGACCGATCCAGCCTCCGCGGCCGGGAACGGTGCA
TTGGAACGCGGATTCCCCGTGCCAAGAGTGACGTAAGTACCGCCTATAGAGTCTATAGGCCCACCCCCTT
GGCTTCGTTAGAACGCGGCTACAATTAATACATAACCTTATGTATCATACACATACGATTTAGGTGACAC
TATAGAATAACATCCACTTTGCCTTTCTCTCCACAGGTGTCCACTCCCAGGTCCAACTGCACCTCGGTTC
TATCGATTGAATTCGTACCGGTCGCCACCATGGTGAGCAAGGGCGAGGAGCTGTTCACCGGGGTGGTGCC
CATCCTGGTCGAGCTGGACGGCGACGTAAACGGCCACAAGTTCAGCGTGTCCGGCGAGGGCGAGGGCGAT
GCCACCTACGGCAAGCTGACCCTGAAGTTCATCTGCACCACCGGCAAGCTGCCCGTGCCCTGGCCCACCC
TCGTGACCACCCTGACCTACGGCGTGCAGTGCTTCAGCCGCTACCCCGACCACATGAAGCAGCACGACTT
CTTCAAGTCCGCCATGCCCGAAGGCTACGTCCAGGAGCGCACCATCTTCTTCAAGGACGACGGCAACTAC
AAGACCCGCGCCGAGGTGAAGTTCGAGGGCGACACCCTGGTGAACCGCATCGAGCTGAAGGGCATCGACT
TCAAGGAGGACGGCAACATCCTGGGGCACAAGCTGGAGTACAACTACAACAGCCACAACGTCTATATCAT
GGCCGACAAGCAGAAGAACGGCATCAAGGTGAACTTCAAGATCCGCCACAACATCGAGGACGGCAGCGTG
CAGCTCGCCGACCACTACCAGCAGAACACCCCCATCGGCGACGGCCCCGTGCTGCTGCCCGACAACCACT
ACCTGAGCACCCAGTCCAAGCTGAGCAAAGACCCCAACGAGAAGCGCGATCACATGGTCCTGCTGGAGTT
CGTGACCGCCGCCGGGATCACTCTCGGCATGGACGAGCTGTACAAGACCGGCGGCATGCAGAGTAATAAA
ACTTTTAACTTGGAGAAGCAAAACCATACTCCAAGAAAGCATCATCAACATCACCACCAGCAGCAGCACC
ACCAGCAGCAACAGCAGCAGCCGCCACCACCGCCAATACCTGCAAATGGGCAACAGGCCAGCAGCCAAAA
TGAAGGCTTGACTATTGACCTGAAGAATTTTAGAAAACCAGGAGAGAAGACCTTCACCCAACGAAGCCGT
CTTTTTGTGGGAAATCTTCCTCCCGACATCACTGAGGAAGAAATGAGGAAACTATTTGAGAAATATGGAA
AGGCAGGCGAAGTCTTCATTCATAAGGATAAAGGATTTGGCTTTATCCGCTTGGAAACCCGAACCCTAGC
GGAGATTGCCAAAGTGGAGCTGGACAATATGCCACTCCGTGGAAAGCAGCTGCGTGTGCGCTTTGCCTGC
CATAGTGCATCCCTTACAGTTCGAAACCTTCCTCAGTATGTGTCCAACGAACTGCTGGAAGAAGCCTTTT
CTGTGTTTGGCCAGGTAGAGAGGGCTGTAGTCATTGTGGATGATCGAGGAAGGCCCTCAGGAAAAGGCAT
TGTTGAGTTCTCAGGGAAGCCAGCTGCTCGGAAAGCTCTGGACAGATGCAGTGAAGGCTCCTTCCTGCTA
ACCACATTTCCTCGTCCTGTGACTGTGGAGCCCATGGACCAGTTAGATGATGAAGAGGGACTTCCAGAGA
AGCTGGTTATAAAAAACCAGCAATTTCACAAGGAACGAGAGCAGCCACCCAGATTTGCACAGCCTGGCTC
CTTTGAGTATGAATATGCCATGCGCTGGAAGGCACTCATTGAGATGGAGAAGCAGCAGCAGGACCAAGTG
GACCGCAACATCAAGGAGGCTCGTGAGAAGCTGGAGATGGAGATGGAAGCTGCACGCCATGAGCACCAGG
TCATGCTAATGAGACAGGATTTGATGAGGCGCCAAGAAGAACTTCGGAGGATGGAAGAGCTGCACAACCA
AGAGGTGCAAAAACGAAAGCAACTGGAGCTCAGGCAGGAGGAAGAGCGCAGGCGCCGTGAAGAAGAGATG
CGGCGGCAGCAAGAAGAAATGATGCGGCGACAGCAGGAAGGATTCAAGGGAACCTTCCCTGATGCGCTGC
CTGTGTCAGGGAATCTGCTTGATGTGTACAGTAGTCAAGGCGTGGCCACACCAGCCATCACTGTCAGCAA
CTCCTGCCCAGCTGAGCTGCCCAACATCAAACGGGAGATCTCTGAGACCGAGGCAAAGGCCCTTTTGAAG
GAACGGCAGAAGAAAGACAATCACAACCTAATTGAGCGTCGCAGGCGATTCAACATTAACGACAGGATCA
AGGAACTGGGCACTCTCATCCCTAAGTCCAGTGACCCGGAGATGCGCTGGAACAAGGGCACCATCCTGAA
GGCCTCTGTGGATTATATCCGCAAGCTGCAGAAGGAGCAGCAGCGCTCCAAAGACCTGGAGAGCCGGCAG
CGATCCCTGGAGCAGGCCAACCGCAGCCTGCAGCTCCGAATTCAGGAACTAGAACTGCAGGCCCAGATCC
ATGGCCTGCCAGTACCTCCCACTCCAGGGCTGCTTTCCTTGGCCACGACTTCGGCTTCTGACAGCCTCAA
GCCAGAGCAGCTGGACATTGAGGAGGAGGGCAGGCCAGGCGCAGCAACGTTCCATGTAGGGGGGGGACCT
GCCCAGAATGCTCCCCATCAGCAGCCCCCTGCACCGCCCTCAGATGCCCTTCTGGACCTGCACTTTCCCA
GCGACCACCTGGGGGACCTGGGAGACCCCTTCCACCTGGGGCTGGAGGACATTCTGATGGAGGAGGAGGA
GGGGGTGGTGGGAGGACTGTCGGGGGGTGCCCTGTCCCCACTGCGGGCTGCCTCCGATCCCCTGCTCTCT
TCAGTGTCCCCTGCTGTCTCCAAGGCCAGCAGCCGCCGCAGCAGCTTCAGCATGGAAGAGGAGTCCATGA
TGATGATGAATAAGTTGGTTCTAGCGCAGTTCTTCTTCTCCTGTCTATGAACCTGCAGAAGCTTGGCCGC
CATGGCCCAACTTGTTTATTGCAGCTTATAATGGTTACAAATAAAGCAATAGCATCACAAATTTCACAAA
TAAAGCATTTTTTTCACTGCATTCTAGTTGTGGTTTGTCCAAACTCATCAATGTATCTTATCATGTCTGG
ATCGGGAATTAATTCGGCGCAGCACCATGGCCTGAAATAACCTCTGAAAGAGGAACTTGGTTAGGTACCT
TCTGAGGCGGAAAGAACCAGCTGTGGAATGTGTGTCAGTTAGGGTGTGGAAAGTCCCCAGGCTCCCCAGC
AGGCAGAAGTATGCAAAGCATGCATCTCAATTAGTCAGCAACCAGGTGTGGAAAGTCCCCAGGCTCCCCA
GCAGGCAGAAGTATGCAAAGCATGCATCTCAATTAGTCAGCAACCATAGTCCCGCCCCTAACTCCGCCCA
TCCCGCCCCTAACTCCGCCCAGTTCCGCCCATTCTCCGCCCCATGGCTGACTAATTTTTTTTATTTATGC
AGAGGCCGAGGCCGCCTCGGCCTCTGAGCTATTCCAGAAGTAGTGAGGAGGCTTTTTTGGAGGCCTAGGC
TTTTGCAAAAAGCTGTTAACAGCTTGGCACTGGCCGTCGTTTTACAACGTCGTGACTGGGAAAACCCTGG
CGTTACCCAACTTAATCGCCTTGCAGCACATCCCCCTTTCGCCAGCTGGCGTAATAGCGAAGAGGCCCGC
ACCGATCGCCCTTCCCAACAGTTGCGCAGCCTGAATGGCGAATGGCGCCTGATGCGGTATTTTCTCCTTA
CGCATCTGTGCGGTATTTCACACCGCATA
[142 nt withheld, positions 4510-4651]
C
[141 nt withheld, positions 4653-4793]
CCTTTGACGTTGGAGTCCACGTTCTTT
[37 nt withheld, positions 4821-4857]
ACCCTATCTCGGGCTATTCTTTTGATTTATAAGGGATTTTGCCGATTTCGGCCTATTGGTTAAAAAATGA
GCTGATTTAACAAAAATTTAACGCGAATTTTAACAAAATATTAACGTTTACAATTTTATGGTGCACTCTC
AGTACAATCTGCTCTGATGCCGCATAGTTAAGCCAGCCCCGACACCCGCCAACACCCGCTGACGCGCCCT
GACGGGCTTGTCTGCTCCCGGCATCCGCTTACAGACAAGCTGTGACCGTCTCCGGGAGCTGCATGTGTCA
GAGGTTTTCACCGTCATCACCGAAACGCGCGAGACGAAAGGGCCTCGTGATACGCCTATTTTTATAGGTT
AATGTCATGATAATAATGGTTTCTTAGACGTCAGGTGGCACTTTTCGGGGAAATGTGCGCGGAACCCCTA
TTTGTTTATTTTTCTAAATACATTCAAATATGTATCCGCTCATGAGACAATAACCCTGATAAATGCTTCA
ATAATATTGAAAAAGGAAGAGTATGAGTATTCAACATTTCCGTGTCGCCCTTATTCCCTTTTTTGCGGCA
TTTTGCCTTCCTGTTTTTGCTCACCCAGAAACGCTGGTGAAAGTAAAAGATGCTGAAGATCAGTTGGGTG
CACGAGTGGGTTACATCGAACTGGATCTCAACAGCGGTAAGATCCTTGAGAGTTTTCGCCCCGAAGAACG
TTTTCCAATGATGAGCACTTTTAAAGTTCTGCTATGTGGCGCGGTATTATCCCGTATTGACGCCGGGCAA
GAGCAACTCGGTCGCCGCATACACTATTCTCAGAATGACTTGGTTGAGTACTCACCAGTCACAGAAAAGC
ATCTTACGGATGGCATGACAGTAAGAGAATTATGCAGTGCTGCCATAACCATGAGTGATAACACTGCGGC
CAACTTACTTCTGACAACGATCGGAGGACCGAAGGAGCTAACCGCTTTTTTGCACAACATGGGGGATCAT
GTAACTCGCCTTGATCGTTGGGAACCGGAGCTGAATGAAGCCATACCAAACGACGAGCGTGACACCACGA
TGCCTGTAGCAATGGCAACAACGTTGCGCAAACTATTAACTGGCGAACTACTTACTCTAGCTTCCCGGCA
ACAATTAATAGACTGGATGGAGGCGGATAAAGTTGCAGGACCACTTCTGCGCTCGGCCCTTCCGGCTGGC
TGGTTTATTGCTGATAAATCTGGAGCCGGTGAGCGTGGGTCTCGCGGTATCATTGCAGCACTGGGGCCAG
ATGGTAAGCCCTCCCGTATCGTAGTTATCTACACGACGGGGAGTCAGGCAACTATGGATGAACGAAATAG
ACAGATCGCTGAGATAGGTGCCTCACTGATTAAGCATTGGTAACTGTCAGACCAAGTTTACTCATATATA
CTTTAGATTGATTTAAAACTTCATTTTTAATTTAAAAGGATCTAGGTGAAGATCCTTTTTGATAATCTCA
TGACCAAAATCCCTTAACGTGAGTTTTCGTTCCACTGAGCGTCAGACCCCGTAGAAAAGATCAAAGGATC
TTCTTGAGATCCTTTTTTTCTGCGCGTAATCTGCTGCTTGCAAACAAAAAAACCACCGCTACCAGCGGTG
GTTTGTTTGCCGGATCAAGAGCTACCAACTCTTTTTCCGAAGGTAACTGGCTTCAGCAGAGCGCAGATAC
CAAATACTGTTCTTCTAGTGTAGCCGTAGTTAGGCCACCACTTCAAGAACTCTGTAGCACCGCCTACATA
CCTCGCTCTGCTAATCCTGTTACCAGTGGCTGCTGCCAGTGGCGATAAGTCGTGTCTTACCGGGTTGGAC
TCAAGACGATAGTTACCGGATAAGGCGCAGCGGTCGGGCTGAACGGGGGGTTCGTGCACACAGCCCAGCT
TGGAGCGAACGACCTACACCGAACTGAGATACCTACAGCGTGAGCTATGAGAAAGCGCCACGCTTCCCGA
AGGGAGAAAGGCGGACAGGTATCCGGTAAGCGGCAGGGTCGGAACAGGAGAGCGCACGAGGGAGCTTCCA
GGGGGAAACGCCTGGTATCTTTATAGTCCTGTCGGGTTTCGCCACCTCTGACTTGAGCGTCGATTTTTGT
GATGCTCGTCAGGGGGGCGGAGCCTATGGAAAAACGCCAGCAACGCGGCCTTTTTACGGTTCCTGGCCTT
TTGCTGGCCTTTTGCTCACATGTTCTTTCCTGCGTTATCCCCTGATTCTGTGGATAACCGTATTACCGCC
TTTGAGTGAGCTGATACCGCTCGCCGCAGCCGAACGACCGAGCGCAGCGAGTCAGTGAGCGAGGAAGCGG
AAGAGCGCCCAATACGCAAACCGCCTCTCCCCGCGCGTTGGCCGATTCATTAATGCAGCTGGCACGACAG
GTTTCCCGACTGGAAAGCGGGCAGTGAGCGCAACGCAATTAATGTGAGTTAGCTCACTCATTAGGCACCC
CAGGCTTTACACTTTATGCTTCCGGCTCGTATGTTGTGTGGAATTGTGAGCGGATAACAATTTCACACAG
GAAACAGCTATGACATGATTACGAATTAA
Features (pLannotate 1.2.2; 22 found; start..end, strand, type, name):
     14..393     +  enhancer       CMV enhancer: human cytomegalovirus immediate early enhancer
    394..597     +  promoter       CMV promoter: human cytomegalovirus (CMV) immediate early promoter
    733..776     +  intron         CMV intron (fragment): modified intron A from human cytomegalovirus
    828..846     +  promoter       SP6 promoter: promoter for bacteriophage SP6 RNA polymerase
    850..887     +  CDS            IgH signal sequence (fragment): signal sequence from the mouse immunoglobulin heavy chain variable region
    940..1656    +  CDS            mEGFP: mEGFP is a basic (constitutively fluorescent) green fluorescent protein published in 2002, derived from Aequorea victoria. It has moderate acid sensitivity.
   1666..2796    +  CDS            NONO (fragment): NONO_HUMAN - Also known as NRB54. Experimental evidence at protein level: Swiss-Prot protein existence level 1. DNA- and RNA binding protein, involved in several nuclear processes. Binds the conventional octamer sequence in double-stranded DNA. Also binds single-stranded DNA and RNA at a site independent of the duplex site. Involved in pre-mRNA splicing, probably as a heterodimer with SFPQ. Interacts with U5 snRNA, probably by binding to a purine-rich sequence located on the 3' side of U5 snRNA stem 1b. Together with PSPC1, required for the formation of nuclear paraspeckles. The SFPQ-NONO hete
   2788..3630    +  CDS            TFE3 (fragment): TFE3_HUMAN - Also known as BHLHE33 From Homo sapiens (Human).
   3719..3853    +  polyA_signal   SV40 poly(A) signal: SV40 polyadenylation signal
   3922..4279    +  promoter       SV40 promoter: SV40 enhancer and early promoter
   4298..4452    +  CDS            lacZα (fragment): LacZα fragment of β-galactosidase; lacZ fragment
   4458..4509    -  misc_feature   bom (fragment): basis of mobility region from pBR322
   4528..4908    +  rep_origin     M13 ori (sequence partly withheld): M13 bacteriophage origin of replication; arrow indicates direction of (+) strand synthesis
   4984..5033    -  misc_feature   bom (fragment): basis of mobility region from pBR322
   5135..5170    -  CDS            rop (fragment): Rop protein, which maintains plasmids at low copy number; rop
   5265..5369    +  promoter       AmpR promoter: bla
   5370..6230    +  CDS            AmpR: β-lactamase; bla; confers resistance to ampicillin, carbenicillin, and related antibiotics
   6401..6989    +  rep_origin     ori: high-copy-number ColE1/pMB1/pBR322/pUC origin of replication
   7172..7264    +  CDS            lacI (fragment): lac repressor; lacI; The lac repressor binds to the lac operator to inhibit transcription in E. coli. This inhibition can be relieved by adding lactose or isopropyl-β-D-thiogalactopyranoside (IPTG).
   7277..7298    +  protein_bind   CAP binding site: CAP binding activates transcription in the presence of cAMP. E. coli catabolite activator protein
   7313..7343    +  promoter       lac promoter: promoter for the E. coli lac operon
   7351..7367    +  protein_bind   lac operator: The lac repressor binds to the lac operator to inhibit transcription in E. coli. This inhibition can be relieved by adding lactose or isopropyl-β-D-thiogalactopyranoside (IPTG). lac repressor encoded by lacI
