[The description below was written by a language model from this plasmid's Addgene catalogue record and pLannotate feature annotations shown in this document.]
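Description:
pRK5_mEGFP-NONO-TFE3-KS is a mammalian expression plasmid of about 7.4 kb built on the pRK5 backbone for overexpression of a fluorescently tagged human fusion protein. It is propagated in E. coli as a high-copy plasmid from a ColE1/pUC-type origin and selected with ampicillin through the β-lactamase gene and its own promoter. The backbone also carries an M13 phage origin for single-stranded DNA production, along with short remnants of lacZα, lacI, rop and bom sequences and a lac promoter/operator region. These are cloning-vector leftovers with no evident role in the payload. No mammalian selection marker is annotated, which fits transient transfection use.

The expression cassette is driven by the human cytomegalovirus immediate early enhancer and promoter, followed by a fragment of CMV intron A and an SP6 promoter. A short fragment matching an IgH signal sequence is also annotated in this leader region, upstream of the reading frame. The open reading frame starts with monomeric EGFP at the N terminus. This is joined to a portion of NONO, a DNA- and RNA-binding protein involved in paraspeckle formation, and then to a portion of the bHLH transcription factor TFE3, giving a NONO-TFE3 fusion. The "KS" in the name is not annotated as a feature. The associated publication title suggests it is a micropeptide "killswitch" used to probe condensate microenvironments, and the name order and the unannotated stretch after TFE3 suggest a C-terminal position, though the record does not define it. An SV40 polyadenylation signal ends the transcript, and an SV40 enhancer/early promoter lies downstream. The stated purpose is overexpression of mEGFP-NONO-TFE3-KS, and the mEGFP tag allows the fusion protein to be visualised in cells.
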