Addgene plasmid #237681: pRK5_mEGFP-NONO-TFE3-KS
Purpose: For overexpression of mEGFP-NONO-TFE3-KS
Depositing lab: Denes Hnisz. Depositing organization: Max Planck Institute for Molecular Genetics. Publication: Probing condensate microenvironments with a micropeptide killswitch. Zhang Y, Stoppelkamp I, Fernandez-Pernas P, Allram M, Charman M, Magalhaes AP, Piedavent-Salomon M, Sommer G, Sung YC, Meyer K, Grams N, Halko E, Dongre S, Meierhofer D, Malszycki M, Ilik IA, Aktas T, Kraushar ML, Vastenhouw N, Weitzman MD, Grebien F, Niskanen H, Hnisz D. Nature. 2025 Jun 4. doi: 10.1038/s41586-025-09141-5. PubMed 40468084.
Backbone
  Vector backbone: pRK5
  Vector type: Mammalian Expression
Growth in bacteria
  Bacterial resistance: Ampicillin, 100 μg/mL
  Growth temperature: 37°C
  Growth strain: DH5alpha
  Copy number: High Copy
Gene/Insert
  Gene/Insert name: NONO-TFE3-KS
  Species: H. sapiens (human)
  Entrez Gene: NONO (a.k.a. MRXS34, NMT55, NRB54, P54, P54NRB, PPP1R114); TFE3 (a.k.a. MRXSPF, RCCP2, RCCX1, TFEA, bHLHe33)
  Tag / fusion protein: mEGFP (N terminal on insert)
  Cloning method: Gibson Cloning
Terms and licenses: Academic/Nonprofit Terms; Industry Terms: Not Available to Industry
How to cite: pRK5_mEGFP-NONO-TFE3-KS was a gift from Denes Hnisz (Addgene plasmid # 237681 ; http://n2t.net/addgene:237681 ; RRID:Addgene_237681)
